Addgene plasmid #129402: miniCMV-(mNeonGreen)4-tDeg
Purpose: (mNeonGreen)4-tDeg fluorogenic protein
Depositing lab: Samie Jaffrey. Publication: Live imaging of mRNA using RNA-stabilized fluorogenic proteins. Wu J, Zaccara S, Khuperkar D, Kim H, Tanenbaum ME, Jaffrey SR. Nat Methods. 2019 Sep;16(9):862-865. doi: 10.1038/s41592-019-0531-7. Epub 2019 Aug 30. PubMed 31471614.
Backbone
  Vector backbone: pcDNA3.1
  Modifications to backbone: Deleted CMV promoter
  Vector type: Mammalian Expression
Growth in bacteria
  Bacterial resistance: Ampicillin, 100 μg/mL
  Growth temperature: 37°C
  Growth strain: DH5alpha
  Copy number: High Copy
Gene/Insert
  Gene/Insert name: (mNeonGreen)-tDeg
  Species: Synthetic
  Insert size (bp): 3036
  GenBank ID: MN052905 MN052905
  Promoter: miniCMV (GGTAGGCGTGTACGGTGGGAGGCCTATATAAGCAGAGCT)
  Cloning method: Restriction Enzyme; 5′ cloning site HindIII (not destroyed); 3′ cloning site XbaI (not destroyed)
  Sequencing primers: 5′ CTC AGT ACA ATC TGC TCT GAT GCC GCA TAG; 3′ TAGAAGGCACAGTCGAGG
Terms and licenses: Academic/Nonprofit Terms; Industry Terms: Not Available to Industry
How to cite: miniCMV-(mNeonGreen)4-tDeg was a gift from Samie Jaffrey (Addgene plasmid # 129402 ; http://n2t.net/addgene:129402 ; RRID:Addgene_129402)
