[The description below was written by a language model from this plasmid's Addgene catalogue record and pLannotate feature annotations shown in this document.]
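Description:
miniCMV-(mNeonGreen)4-tDeg is a mammalian expression plasmid of 7,762 bp built on pcDNA3.1, in which the full-length CMV promoter of the backbone has been deleted and replaced by a short minimal CMV promoter. It is maintained in E. coli at high copy through a ColE1/pUC-type origin with ampicillin selection from the β-lactamase gene. It also retains the standard backbone elements: an f1 origin, leftover lac promoter/operator sequences, and an SV40 promoter-driven neomycin phosphotransferase cassette with an SV40 polyadenylation signal, which can be used for G418 selection of transfected mammalian cells.

The synthetic insert of about 3 kb, cloned between HindIII and XbaI, encodes four tandem copies of the bright monomeric green/yellow fluorescent protein mNeonGreen, separated by short linkers and followed by the bovine growth hormone polyadenylation signal. The name and stated purpose indicate that the array is fused to tDeg, a degron tag. The automated annotation does not call this element, though an unannotated stretch lies between the last mNeonGreen copy and the poly(A) signal where it would be expected. The record describes the product as a fluorogenic protein, and the associated work concerns live imaging of mRNA with RNA-stabilized fluorogenic proteins. The fusion is therefore meant to be unstable on its own and to accumulate as a fluorescent signal only when stabilized by a cognate RNA element on a target transcript. The weak minimal promoter presumably keeps expression and background low, and the four-copy array should increase brightness per bound molecule. The RNA partner is not part of this plasmid. The depositor and sequencing-derived records give the same feature set, differing only in their start coordinate.
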