Features (pLannotate 1.2.2; 20 found; start..end, strand, type, name):
     28..80      -  misc_feature   bom (fragment): basis of mobility region from pBR322
    235..273     +  promoter       minimal CMV promoter: human cytomegalovirus (CMV) immediate early promoter
    286..993     +  CDS            mNeonGreen: mNeonGreen is a basic (constitutively fluorescent) green/yellow fluorescent protein published in 2013, derived from Branchiostoma lanceolatum. It is reported to be a very rapidly-maturing monomer with moderate acid sensitivity.
   1036..1740    +  CDS            mNeonGreen: mNeonGreen is a basic (constitutively fluorescent) green/yellow fluorescent protein published in 2013, derived from Branchiostoma lanceolatum. It is reported to be a very rapidly-maturing monomer with moderate acid sensitivity.
   1783..2487    +  CDS            mNeonGreen: mNeonGreen is a basic (constitutively fluorescent) green/yellow fluorescent protein published in 2013, derived from Branchiostoma lanceolatum. It is reported to be a very rapidly-maturing monomer with moderate acid sensitivity.
   2536..3240    +  CDS            mNeonGreen: mNeonGreen is a basic (constitutively fluorescent) green/yellow fluorescent protein published in 2013, derived from Branchiostoma lanceolatum. It is reported to be a very rapidly-maturing monomer with moderate acid sensitivity.
   3359..3586    +  polyA_signal   bGH poly(A) signal: bovine growth hormone polyadenylation signal
   3590..3611    +  promoter       SV40 promoter (fragment): SV40 enhancer and early promoter
   3632..4060    +  rep_origin     f1 ori (sequence partly withheld): f1 bacteriophage origin of replication; arrow indicates direction of (+) strand synthesis
   4074..4403    +  promoter       SV40 promoter: SV40 enhancer and early promoter
   4470..5261    +  CDS            neo: KKA2_KLEPN - Also known as kan, nptII. Experimental evidence at protein level: Swiss-Prot protein existence level 1. Resistance to kanamycin, neomycin, paromomycin, ribostamycin, butirosin and gentamicin B. From Klebsiella pneumoniae.
   5285..5443    +  CDS            ble (fragment): BLE_KLEPN - Experimental evidence at protein level: Swiss-Prot protein existence level 1. Binding protein with a strong affinity to the bleomycin family of antibiotics. Binds to CL990; an antimitotic-antibiotic compound. From Klebsiella pneumoniae.
   5438..5559    +  polyA_signal   SV40 poly(A) signal: SV40 polyadenylation signal
   5632..5648    -  protein_bind   lac operator: The lac repressor binds to the lac operator to inhibit transcription in E. coli. This inhibition can be relieved by adding lactose or isopropyl-β-D-thiogalactopyranoside (IPTG). lac repressor encoded by lacI
   5656..5686    -  promoter       lac promoter: promoter for the E. coli lac operon
   5701..5722    -  protein_bind   CAP binding site: CAP binding activates transcription in the presence of cAMP. E. coli catabolite activator protein
   5735..5827    -  CDS            lacI (fragment): lac repressor; lacI; The lac repressor binds to the lac operator to inhibit transcription in E. coli. This inhibition can be relieved by adding lactose or isopropyl-β-D-thiogalactopyranoside (IPTG).
   6010..6595    -  rep_origin     ori: high-copy-number ColE1/pMB1/pBR322/pUC origin of replication
   6766..7626    -  CDS            AmpR: β-lactamase; bla; confers resistance to ampicillin, carbenicillin, and related antibiotics
   7627..7731    -  promoter       AmpR promoter: bla
>Addgene plasmid #129402 | miniCMV-(mNeonGreen)4-tDeg | depositor full sequence | sequence record 248442 | miniCMV-(mNeonGreen)4-tDeg sequence 7762 bps
GACGGATCGGGAGATCTCCCGATCCCCTATGGTGCACTCTCAGTACAATCTGCTCTGATGCCGCATAGTT
AAGCCAGTATCTGCTCCCTGCTTGTGTGTTGGAGGTCGCTGAGTAGTGCGCGAGCAAAATTTAAGCTACA
ACAAGGCAAGGCTTGACCGACAATTGCATGAAGAATCTGCTTAGGGTTAGGCGTTTTGCGCTGCTTCGCG
ATGTACGGGCCAGATATACGCGTTGGTAGGCGTGTACGGTGGGAGGCCTATATAAGCAGAGCTAAGCTTG
CCACCATGGTGAGCAAGGGCGAGGAGGATAACATGGCCTCTCTCCCAGCGACACATGAGTTACACATCTT
TGGCTCCATCAACGGTGTGGACTTTGACATGGTGGGTCAGGGCACCGGCAATCCAAATGATGGTTATGAG
GAGTTAAACCTGAAGTCCACCAAGGGTGACCTCCAGTTCTCCCCCTGGATTCTGGTCCCTCATATCGGGT
ATGGCTTCCATCAGTACCTGCCCTACCCTGACGGGATGTCGCCTTTCCAGGCCGCCATGGTAGATGGCTC
CGGATACCAAGTCCATCGCACAATGCAGTTTGAAGATGGTGCCTCCCTTACTGTTAACTACCGCTACACC
TACGAGGGAAGCCACATCAAAGGAGAGGCCCAGGTGAAGGGGACTGGTTTCCCTGCTGACGGTCCTGTGA
TGACCAACTCGCTGACCGCTGCGGACTGGTGCAGGTCGAAGAAGACTTACCCCAACGACAAAACCATCAT
CAGTACCTTTAAGTGGAGTTACACCACTGGAAATGGCAAGCGCTACCGGAGCACTGCGCGGACCACCTAC
ACCTTTGCCAAGCCAATGGCGGCTAACTATCTGAAGAACCAGCCGATGTACGTGTTCCGTAAGACGGAGC
TCAAGCACTCCAAGACCGAGCTCAACTTCAAGGAGTGGCAAAAGGCCTTTACCGATGTGATGGGCATGGA
CGAGCTGTACAAGGGTGGACATATGGGCACAGGGTCCACAGGCGGTACCGGCGGAGTTTCCAAAGGAGAA
GAAGACAATATGGCATCACTCCCCGCAACCCACGAGTTGCATATTTTCGGTTCAATTAATGGAGTAGATT
TCGATATGGTTGGCCAGGGAACAGGAAACCCAAACGACGGATATGAAGAGCTTAATCTCAAAAGTACCAA
AGGCGATCTGCAATTTTCTCCGTGGATACTCGTGCCACACATTGGATACGGATTTCACCAATATCTCCCG
TATCCGGATGGAATGTCCCCCTTTCAAGCAGCAATGGTGGACGGGAGTGGTTATCAGGTACACAGAACCA
TGCAGTTCGAGGACGGGGCTTCTCTGACCGTAAATTATAGGTATACTTATGAAGGCTCACATATTAAGGG
CGAAGCACAGGTTAAAGGAACCGGGTTTCCTGCGGATGGCCCCGTCATGACTAATTCTCTGACAGCCGCA
GATTGGTGTCGCTCCAAAAAGACATACCCGAATGATAAGACTATAATCTCAACATTCAAATGGTCCTATA
CGACAGGCAACGGGAAACGATATAGATCCACGGCTCGAACAACTTACACATTCGCTAAACCTATGGCCGC
CAATTACCTCAAAAATCAGCCCATGTATGTGTTTAGGAAAACCGAATTGAAGCATTCTAAAACGGAACTT
AATTTTAAGGAATGGCAGAAGGCTTTCACAGACGTAATGGGGATGGATGAACTCTATAAATCAGGTCTCG
AGTCCTCAGGGGGAACGGGTGGGTCCGGAGGAGTTAGTAAAGGTGAAGAGGACAATATGGCAAGTTTGCC
TGCGACTCACGAGCTTCATATCTTTGGGTCTATAAATGGCGTTGACTTCGATATGGTTGGCCAAGGTACT
GGCAACCCCAATGACGGTTACGAGGAGTTGAATCTCAAGTCCACAAAAGGTGATCTTCAGTTCAGCCCTT
GGATTCTCGTACCTCATATTGGATATGGCTTTCACCAGTACCTTCCATACCCAGACGGTATGTCACCCTT
TCAAGCTGCGATGGTGGATGGTTCCGGCTATCAGGTCCACCGAACGATGCAATTCGAGGACGGGGCCAGC
CTCACCGTTAATTATAGGTACACCTATGAGGGAAGTCACATAAAGGGAGAAGCCCAAGTGAAAGGAACAG
GATTCCCAGCTGATGGTCCAGTAATGACGAACTCCTTGACAGCGGCTGACTGGTGTAGAAGCAAAAAGAC
GTATCCTAATGACAAGACCATCATTAGCACTTTCAAATGGAGTTATACCACAGGAAACGGCAAACGGTAC
AGAAGCACTGCTAGAACTACCTACACTTTCGCAAAGCCGATGGCTGCAAACTATTTGAAGAATCAGCCCA
TGTACGTGTTTCGAAAAACGGAACTTAAGCACAGTAAGACTGAACTTAATTTCAAGGAGTGGCAGAAGGC
GTTCACGGATGTCATGGGTATGGATGAACTGTATAAGGGAGGGTCTGGCACTGGGGGCACTGCCAGCAGC
GGATCCGGTGGCGGTGTGAGCAAGGGCGAGGAGGATAACATGGCCTCTCTCCCAGCGACACATGAGTTAC
ACATCTTTGGCTCCATCAACGGTGTGGACTTTGACATGGTGGGTCAGGGCACCGGCAATCCAAATGATGG
TTATGAGGAGTTAAACCTGAAGTCCACCAAGGGTGACCTCCAGTTCTCCCCCTGGATTCTGGTCCCTCAT
ATCGGGTATGGCTTCCATCAGTACCTGCCCTACCCTGACGGGATGTCGCCTTTCCAGGCCGCCATGGTAG
ATGGCTCCGGATACCAAGTCCATCGCACAATGCAGTTTGAAGATGGTGCCTCCCTTACTGTTAACTACCG
CTACACCTACGAGGGAAGCCACATCAAAGGAGAGGCCCAGGTGAAGGGGACTGGTTTCCCTGCTGACGGT
CCTGTGATGACCAACTCGCTGACCGCTGCGGACTGGTGCAGGTCGAAGAAGACTTACCCCAACGACAAAA
CCATCATCAGTACCTTTAAGTGGAGTTACACCACTGGAAATGGCAAGCGCTACCGGAGCACTGCGCGGAC
CACCTACACCTTTGCCAAGCCAATGGCGGCTAACTATCTGAAGAACCAGCCGATGTACGTGTTCCGTAAG
ACGGAGCTCAAGCACTCCAAGACCGAGCTCAACTTCAAGGAGTGGCAAAAGGCCTTTACCGATGTGATGG
GCATGGACGAGCTGTACAAGGGCGGAAGATCCGGTGGTGGTTCTGGTCCTCGTCCCCGTGGTACTCGTGG
TAAAGGTCGCCGTATTCGTCGCCGCGGTTAATCTAGAGGGCCCGTTTAAACCCGCTGATCAGCCTCGACT
GTGCCTTCTAGTTGCCAGCCATCTGTTGTTTGCCCCTCCCCCGTGCCTTCCTTGACCCTGGAAAGGTGCC
ACTCCCACTGTCCTTTCCTAATAAAATGAGGAAATTGCATCGCATTGTCTGAGTAGGTGTCATTCTATTC
TGGGGGGTGGGGGTGGGGGCAGGACAGCAAGGGGGAGGATTGGGAAGACAATAGCAGGCATGCTGGGGAT
GCGGTGGGCTCTATGGCTTCTGAGGCGGAAAGAACCAGCTGGGGCTCTAGGGGGTATCCCC
[124 nt withheld, positions 3632-3755]
C
[91 nt withheld, positions 3757-3847]
A
[49 nt withheld, positions 3849-3897]
CCTTTGACGTTGGAGTCCACGTTCTTT
[37 nt withheld, positions 3925-3961]
ACCCTATCTCGGTCTATTCTTTTGATTTATAAGGGATTTTGCCGATTTCGGCCTATTGGTTAAAAAATGA
GCTGATTTAACAAAAATTTAACGCGAATTAATTCTGTGGAATGTGTGTCAGTTAGGGTGTGGAAAGTCCC
CAGGCTCCCCAGCAGGCAGAAGTATGCAAAGCATGCATCTCAATTAGTCAGCAACCAGGTGTGGAAAGTC
CCCAGGCTCCCCAGCAGGCAGAAGTATGCAAAGCATGCATCTCAATTAGTCAGCAACCATAGTCCCGCCC
CTAACTCCGCCCATCCCGCCCCTAACTCCGCCCAGTTCCGCCCATTCTCCGCCCCATGGCTGACTAATTT
TTTTTATTTATGCAGAGGCCGAGGCCGCCTCTGCCTCTGAGCTATTCCAGAAGTAGTGAGGAGGCTTTTT
TGGAGGCCTAGGCTTTTGCAAAAAGCTCCCGGGAGCTTGTATATCCATTTTCGGATCTGATCAAGAGACA
GGATGAGGATCGTTTCGCATGATTGAACAAGATGGATTGCACGCAGGTTCTCCGGCCGCTTGGGTGGAGA
GGCTATTCGGCTATGACTGGGCACAACAGACAATCGGCTGCTCTGATGCCGCCGTGTTCCGGCTGTCAGC
GCAGGGGCGCCCGGTTCTTTTTGTCAAGACCGACCTGTCCGGTGCCCTGAATGAACTGCAGGACGAGGCA
GCGCGGCTATCGTGGCTGGCCACGACGGGCGTTCCTTGCGCAGCTGTGCTCGACGTTGTCACTGAAGCGG
GAAGGGACTGGCTGCTATTGGGCGAAGTGCCGGGGCAGGATCTCCTGTCATCTCACCTTGCTCCTGCCGA
GAAAGTATCCATCATGGCTGATGCAATGCGGCGGCTGCATACGCTTGATCCGGCTACCTGCCCATTCGAC
CACCAAGCGAAACATCGCATCGAGCGAGCACGTACTCGGATGGAAGCCGGTCTTGTCGATCAGGATGATC
TGGACGAAGAGCATCAGGGGCTCGCGCCAGCCGAACTGTTCGCCAGGCTCAAGGCGCGCATGCCCGACGG
CGAGGATCTCGTCGTGACCCATGGCGATGCCTGCTTGCCGAATATCATGGTGGAAAATGGCCGCTTTTCT
GGATTCATCGACTGTGGCCGGCTGGGTGTGGCGGACCGCTATCAGGACATAGCGTTGGCTACCCGTGATA
TTGCTGAAGAGCTTGGCGGCGAATGGGCTGACCGCTTCCTCGTGCTTTACGGTATCGCCGCTCCCGATTC
GCAGCGCATCGCCTTCTATCGCCTTCTTGACGAGTTCTTCTGAGCGGGACTCTGGGGTTCGAAATGACCG
ACCAAGCGACGCCCAACCTGCCATCACGAGATTTCGATTCCACCGCCGCCTTCTATGAAAGGTTGGGCTT
CGGAATCGTTTTCCGGGACGCCGGCTGGATGATCCTCCAGCGCGGGGATCTCATGCTGGAGTTCTTCGCC
CACCCCAACTTGTTTATTGCAGCTTATAATGGTTACAAATAAAGCAATAGCATCACAAATTTCACAAATA
AAGCATTTTTTTCACTGCATTCTAGTTGTGGTTTGTCCAAACTCATCAATGTATCTTATCATGTCTGTAT
ACCGTCGACCTCTAGCTAGAGCTTGGCGTAATCATGGTCATAGCTGTTTCCTGTGTGAAATTGTTATCCG
CTCACAATTCCACACAACATACGAGCCGGAAGCATAAAGTGTAAAGCCTGGGGTGCCTAATGAGTGAGCT
AACTCACATTAATTGCGTTGCGCTCACTGCCCGCTTTCCAGTCGGGAAACCTGTCGTGCCAGCTGCATTA
ATGAATCGGCCAACGCGCGGGGAGAGGCGGTTTGCGTATTGGGCGCTCTTCCGCTTCCTCGCTCACTGAC
TCGCTGCGCTCGGTCGTTCGGCTGCGGCGAGCGGTATCAGCTCACTCAAAGGCGGTAATACGGTTATCCA
CAGAATCAGGGGATAACGCAGGAAAGAACATGTGAGCAAAAGGCCAGCAAAAGGCCAGGAACCGTAAAAA
GGCCGCGTTGCTGGCGTTTTTCCATAGGCTCCGCCCCCCTGACGAGCATCACAAAAATCGACGCTCAAGT
CAGAGGTGGCGAAACCCGACAGGACTATAAAGATACCAGGCGTTTCCCCCTGGAAGCTCCCTCGTGCGCT
CTCCTGTTCCGACCCTGCCGCTTACCGGATACCTGTCCGCCTTTCTCCCTTCGGGAAGCGTGGCGCTTTC
TCATAGCTCACGCTGTAGGTATCTCAGTTCGGTGTAGGTCGTTCGCTCCAAGCTGGGCTGTGTGCACGAA
CCCCCCGTTCAGCCCGACCGCTGCGCCTTATCCGGTAACTATCGTCTTGAGTCCAACCCGGTAAGACACG
ACTTATCGCCACTGGCAGCAGCCACTGGTAACAGGATTAGCAGAGCGAGGTATGTAGGCGGTGCTACAGA
GTTCTTGAAGTGGTGGCCTAACTACGGCTACACTAGAAGAACAGTATTTGGTATCTGCGCTCTGCTGAAG
CCAGTTACCTTCGGAAAAAGAGTTGGTAGCTCTTGATCCGGCAAACAAACCACCGCTGGTAGCGGTTTTT
TTGTTTGCAAGCAGCAGATTACGCGCAGAAAAAAAGGATCTCAAGAAGATCCTTTGATCTTTTCTACGGG
GTCTGACGCTCAGTGGAACGAAAACTCACGTTAAGGGATTTTGGTCATGAGATTATCAAAAAGGATCTTC
ACCTAGATCCTTTTAAATTAAAAATGAAGTTTTAAATCAATCTAAAGTATATATGAGTAAACTTGGTCTG
ACAGTTACCAATGCTTAATCAGTGAGGCACCTATCTCAGCGATCTGTCTATTTCGTTCATCCATAGTTGC
CTGACTCCCCGTCGTGTAGATAACTACGATACGGGAGGGCTTACCATCTGGCCCCAGTGCTGCAATGATA
CCGCGAGACCCACGCTCACCGGCTCCAGATTTATCAGCAATAAACCAGCCAGCCGGAAGGGCCGAGCGCA
GAAGTGGTCCTGCAACTTTATCCGCCTCCATCCAGTCTATTAATTGTTGCCGGGAAGCTAGAGTAAGTAG
TTCGCCAGTTAATAGTTTGCGCAACGTTGTTGCCATTGCTACAGGCATCGTGGTGTCACGCTCGTCGTTT
GGTATGGCTTCATTCAGCTCCGGTTCCCAACGATCAAGGCGAGTTACATGATCCCCCATGTTGTGCAAAA
AAGCGGTTAGCTCCTTCGGTCCTCCGATCGTTGTCAGAAGTAAGTTGGCCGCAGTGTTATCACTCATGGT
TATGGCAGCACTGCATAATTCTCTTACTGTCATGCCATCCGTAAGATGCTTTTCTGTGACTGGTGAGTAC
TCAACCAAGTCATTCTGAGAATAGTGTATGCGGCGACCGAGTTGCTCTTGCCCGGCGTCAATACGGGATA
ATACCGCGCCACATAGCAGAACTTTAAAAGTGCTCATCATTGGAAAACGTTCTTCGGGGCGAAAACTCTC
AAGGATCTTACCGCTGTTGAGATCCAGTTCGATGTAACCCACTCGTGCACCCAACTGATCTTCAGCATCT
TTTACTTTCACCAGCGTTTCTGGGTGAGCAAAAACAGGAAGGCAAAATGCCGCAAAAAAGGGAATAAGGG
CGACACGGAAATGTTGAATACTCATACTCTTCCTTTTTCAATATTATTGAAGCATTTATCAGGGTTATTG
TCTCATGAGCGGATACATATTTGAATGTATTTAGAAAAATAAACAAATAGGGGTTCCGCGCACATTTCCC
CGAAAAGTGCCACCTGACGTC
