Features (pLannotate 1.2.2; 20 found; start..end, strand, type, name):
      1..39      +  promoter       minimal CMV promoter: human cytomegalovirus (CMV) immediate early promoter
     52..759     +  CDS            mNeonGreen: mNeonGreen is a basic (constitutively fluorescent) green/yellow fluorescent protein published in 2013, derived from Branchiostoma lanceolatum. It is reported to be a very rapidly-maturing monomer with moderate acid sensitivity.
    802..1506    +  CDS            mNeonGreen: mNeonGreen is a basic (constitutively fluorescent) green/yellow fluorescent protein published in 2013, derived from Branchiostoma lanceolatum. It is reported to be a very rapidly-maturing monomer with moderate acid sensitivity.
   1549..2253    +  CDS            mNeonGreen: mNeonGreen is a basic (constitutively fluorescent) green/yellow fluorescent protein published in 2013, derived from Branchiostoma lanceolatum. It is reported to be a very rapidly-maturing monomer with moderate acid sensitivity.
   2302..3006    +  CDS            mNeonGreen: mNeonGreen is a basic (constitutively fluorescent) green/yellow fluorescent protein published in 2013, derived from Branchiostoma lanceolatum. It is reported to be a very rapidly-maturing monomer with moderate acid sensitivity.
   3125..3349    +  polyA_signal   bGH poly(A) signal: bovine growth hormone polyadenylation signal
   3353..3374    +  promoter       SV40 promoter (fragment): SV40 enhancer and early promoter
   3395..3823    +  rep_origin     f1 ori (sequence partly withheld): f1 bacteriophage origin of replication; arrow indicates direction of (+) strand synthesis
   3837..4166    +  promoter       SV40 promoter: SV40 enhancer and early promoter
   4233..5024    +  CDS            neo: KKA2_KLEPN - Also known as kan, nptII. Experimental evidence at protein level: Swiss-Prot protein existence level 1. Resistance to kanamycin, neomycin, paromomycin, ribostamycin, butirosin and gentamicin B. From Klebsiella pneumoniae.
   5048..5206    +  CDS            ble (fragment): BLE_KLEPN - Experimental evidence at protein level: Swiss-Prot protein existence level 1. Binding protein with a strong affinity to the bleomycin family of antibiotics. Binds to CL990; an antimitotic-antibiotic compound. From Klebsiella pneumoniae.
   5201..5322    +  polyA_signal   SV40 poly(A) signal: SV40 polyadenylation signal
   5395..5411    -  protein_bind   lac operator: The lac repressor binds to the lac operator to inhibit transcription in E. coli. This inhibition can be relieved by adding lactose or isopropyl-β-D-thiogalactopyranoside (IPTG). lac repressor encoded by lacI
   5419..5449    -  promoter       lac promoter: promoter for the E. coli lac operon
   5464..5485    -  protein_bind   CAP binding site: CAP binding activates transcription in the presence of cAMP. E. coli catabolite activator protein
   5498..5590    -  CDS            lacI (fragment): lac repressor; lacI; The lac repressor binds to the lac operator to inhibit transcription in E. coli. This inhibition can be relieved by adding lactose or isopropyl-β-D-thiogalactopyranoside (IPTG).
   5773..6361    -  rep_origin     ori: high-copy-number ColE1/pMB1/pBR322/pUC origin of replication
   6532..7392    -  CDS            AmpR: β-lactamase; bla; confers resistance to ampicillin, carbenicillin, and related antibiotics
   7393..7497    -  promoter       AmpR promoter: bla
   7556..7608    -  misc_feature   bom (fragment): basis of mobility region from pBR322
>Addgene plasmid #129402 | miniCMV-(mNeonGreen)4-tDeg | addgene full sequence | sequence record 254630 | Addgene NGS Result
GGTAGGCGTGTACGGTGGGAGGCCTATATAAGCAGAGCTAAGCTTGCCACCATGGTGAGCAAGGGCGAGG
AGGATAACATGGCCTCTCTCCCAGCGACACATGAGTTACACATCTTTGGCTCCATCAACGGTGTGGACTT
TGACATGGTGGGTCAGGGCACCGGCAATCCAAATGATGGTTATGAGGAGTTAAACCTGAAGTCCACCAAG
GGTGACCTCCAGTTCTCCCCCTGGATTCTGGTCCCTCATATCGGGTATGGCTTCCATCAGTACCTGCCCT
ACCCTGACGGGATGTCGCCTTTCCAGGCCGCCATGGTAGATGGCTCCGGATACCAAGTCCATCGCACAAT
GCAGTTTGAAGATGGTGCCTCCCTTACTGTTAACTACCGCTACACCTACGAGGGAAGCCACATCAAAGGA
GAGGCCCAGGTGAAGGGGACTGGTTTCCCTGCTGACGGTCCTGTGATGACCAACTCGCTGACCGCTGCGG
ACTGGTGCAGGTCGAAGAAGACTTACCCCAACGACAAAACCATCATCAGTACCTTTAAGTGGAGTTACAC
CACTGGAAATGGCAAGCGCTACCGGAGCACTGCGCGGACCACCTACACCTTTGCCAAGCCAATGGCGGCT
AACTATCTGAAGAACCAGCCGATGTACGTGTTCCGTAAGACGGAGCTCAAGCACTCCAAGACCGAGCTCA
ACTTCAAGGAGTGGCAAAAGGCCTTTACCGATGTGATGGGCATGGACGAGCTGTACAAGGGTGGACATAT
GGGCACAGGGTCCACAGGCGGTACCGGCGGAGTTTCCAAAGGAGAAGAAGACAATATGGCATCACTCCCC
GCAACCCACGAGTTGCATATTTTCGGTTCAATTAATGGAGTAGATTTCGATATGGTTGGCCAGGGAACAG
GAAACCCAAACGACGGATATGAAGAGCTTAATCTCAAAAGTACCAAAGGCGATCTGCAATTTTCTCCGTG
GATACTCGTGCCACACATTGGATACGGATTTCACCAATATCTCCCGTATCCGGATGGAATGTCCCCCTTT
CAAGCAGCAATGGTGGACGGGAGTGGTTATCAGGTACACAGAACCATGCAGTTCGAGGACGGGGCTTCTC
TGACCGTAAATTATAGGTATACTTATGAAGGCTCACATATTAAGGGCGAAGCACAGGTTAAAGGAACCGG
GTTTCCTGCGGATGGCCCCGTCATGACTAATTCTCTGACAGCCGCAGATTGGTGTCGCTCCAAAAAGACA
TACCCGAATGATAAGACTATAATCTCAACATTCAAATGGTCCTATACGACAGGCAACGGGAAACGATATA
GATCCACGGCTCGAACAACTTACACATTCGCTAAACCTATGGCCGCCAATTACCTCAAAAATCAGCCCAT
GTATGTGTTTAGGAAAACCGAATTGAAGCATTCTAAAACGGAACTTAATTTTAAGGAATGGCAGAAGGCT
TTCACAGACGTAATGGGGATGGATGAACTCTATAAATCAGGTCTCGAGTCCTCAGGGGGAACGGGTGGGT
CCGGAGGAGTTAGTAAAGGTGAAGAGGACAATATGGCAAGTTTGCCTGCGACTCACGAGCTTCATATCTT
TGGGTCTATAAATGGCGTTGACTTCGATATGGTTGGCCAAGGTACTGGCAACCCCAATGACGGTTACGAG
GAGTTGAATCTCAAGTCCACAAAAGGTGATCTTCAGTTCAGCCCTTGGATTCTCGTACCTCATATTGGAT
ATGGCTTTCACCAGTACCTTCCATACCCAGACGGTATGTCACCCTTTCAAGCTGCGATGGTGGATGGTTC
CGGCTATCAGGTCCACCGAACGATGCAATTCGAGGACGGGGCCAGCCTCACCGTTAATTATAGGTACACC
TATGAGGGAAGTCACATAAAGGGAGAAGCCCAAGTGAAAGGAACAGGATTCCCAGCTGATGGTCCAGTAA
TGACGAACTCCTTGACAGCGGCTGACTGGTGTAGAAGCAAAAAGACGTATCCTAATGACAAGACCATCAT
TAGCACTTTCAAATGGAGTTATACCACAGGAAACGGCAAACGGTACAGAAGCACTGCTAGAACTACCTAC
ACTTTCGCAAAGCCGATGGCTGCAAACTATTTGAAGAATCAGCCCATGTACGTGTTTCGAAAAACGGAAC
TTAAGCACAGTAAGACTGAACTTAATTTCAAGGAGTGGCAGAAGGCGTTCACGGATGTCATGGGTATGGA
TGAACTGTATAAGGGAGGGTCTGGCACTGGGGGCACTGCCAGCAGCGGATCCGGTGGCGGTGTGAGCAAG
GGCGAGGAGGATAACATGGCCTCTCTCCCAGCGACACATGAGTTACACATCTTTGGCTCCATCAACGGTG
TGGACTTTGACATGGTGGGTCAGGGCACCGGCAATCCAAATGATGGTTATGAGGAGTTAAACCTGAAGTC
CACCAAGGGTGACCTCCAGTTCTCCCCCTGGATTCTGGTCCCTCATATCGGGTATGGCTTCCATCAGTAC
CTGCCCTACCCTGACGGGATGTCGCCTTTCCAGGCCGCCATGGTAGATGGCTCCGGATACCAAGTCCATC
GCACAATGCAGTTTGAAGATGGTGCCTCCCTTACTGTTAACTACCGCTACACCTACGAGGGAAGCCACAT
CAAAGGAGAGGCCCAGGTGAAGGGGACTGGTTTCCCTGCTGACGGTCCTGTGATGACCAACTCGCTGACC
GCTGCGGACTGGTGCAGGTCGAAGAAGACTTACCCCAACGACAAAACCATCATCAGTACCTTTAAGTGGA
GTTACACCACTGGAAATGGCAAGCGCTACCGGAGCACTGCGCGGACCACCTACACCTTTGCCAAGCCAAT
GGCGGCTAACTATCTGAAGAACCAGCCGATGTACGTGTTCCGTAAGACGGAGCTCAAGCACTCCAAGACC
GAGCTCAACTTCAAGGAGTGGCAAAAGGCCTTTACCGATGTGATGGGCATGGACGAGCTGTACAAGGGCG
GAAGATCCGGTGGTGGTTCTGGTCCTCGTCCCCGTGGTACTCGTGGTAAAGGTCGCCGTATTCGTCGCCG
CGGTTAATCTAGAGGGCCCGTTTAAACCCGCTGATCAGCCTCGACTGTGCCTTCTAGTTGCCAGCCATCT
GTTGTTTGCCCCTCCCCCGTGCCTTCCTTGACCCTGGAAGGTGCCACTCCCACTGTCCTTTCCTAATAAA
ATGAGGAAATTGCATCGCATTGTCTGAGTAGGTGTCATTCTATTCTGGGGGGTGGGGTGGGGCAGGACAG
CAAGGGGGAGGATTGGGAAGACAATAGCAGGCATGCTGGGGATGCGGTGGGCTCTATGGCTTCTGAGGCG
GAAAGAACCAGCTGGGGCTCTAGGGGGTATCCCC
[124 nt withheld, positions 3395-3518]
C
[91 nt withheld, positions 3520-3610]
A
[49 nt withheld, positions 3612-3660]
CCTTTGACGTTGGAGTCCACGTTCTTT
[37 nt withheld, positions 3688-3724]
ACCCTATCTCGGTCTATTCTTTTGATTTATAAGGGATTTTGCCGATTTCGGCCTATTGGTTAAAAAATGA
GCTGATTTAACAAAAATTTAACGCGAATTAATTCTGTGGAATGTGTGTCAGTTAGGGTGTGGAAAGTCCC
CAGGCTCCCCAGCAGGCAGAAGTATGCAAAGCATGCATCTCAATTAGTCAGCAACCAGGTGTGGAAAGTC
CCCAGGCTCCCCAGCAGGCAGAAGTATGCAAAGCATGCATCTCAATTAGTCAGCAACCATAGTCCCGCCC
CTAACTCCGCCCATCCCGCCCCTAACTCCGCCCAGTTCCGCCCATTCTCCGCCCCATGGCTGACTAATTT
TTTTTATTTATGCAGAGGCCGAGGCCGCCTCTGCCTCTGAGCTATTCCAGAAGTAGTGAGGAGGCTTTTT
TGGAGGCCTAGGCTTTTGCAAAAAGCTCCCGGGAGCTTGTATATCCATTTTCGGATCTGATCAAGAGACA
GGATGAGGATCGTTTCGCATGATTGAACAAGATGGATTGCACGCAGGTTCTCCGGCCGCTTGGGTGGAGA
GGCTATTCGGCTATGACTGGGCACAACAGACAATCGGCTGCTCTGATGCCGCCGTGTTCCGGCTGTCAGC
GCAGGGGCGCCCGGTTCTTTTTGTCAAGACCGACCTGTCCGGTGCCCTGAATGAACTGCAGGACGAGGCA
GCGCGGCTATCGTGGCTGGCCACGACGGGCGTTCCTTGCGCAGCTGTGCTCGACGTTGTCACTGAAGCGG
GAAGGGACTGGCTGCTATTGGGCGAAGTGCCGGGGCAGGATCTCCTGTCATCTCACCTTGCTCCTGCCGA
GAAAGTATCCATCATGGCTGATGCAATGCGGCGGCTGCATACGCTTGATCCGGCTACCTGCCCATTCGAC
CACCAAGCGAAACATCGCATCGAGCGAGCACGTACTCGGATGGAAGCCGGTCTTGTCGATCAGGATGATC
TGGACGAAGAGCATCAGGGGCTCGCGCCAGCCGAACTGTTCGCCAGGCTCAAGGCGCGCATGCCCGACGG
CGAGGATCTCGTCGTGACCCATGGCGATGCCTGCTTGCCGAATATCATGGTGGAAAATGGCCGCTTTTCT
GGATTCATCGACTGTGGCCGGCTGGGTGTGGCGGACCGCTATCAGGACATAGCGTTGGCTACCCGTGATA
TTGCTGAAGAGCTTGGCGGCGAATGGGCTGACCGCTTCCTCGTGCTTTACGGTATCGCCGCTCCCGATTC
GCAGCGCATCGCCTTCTATCGCCTTCTTGACGAGTTCTTCTGAGCGGGACTCTGGGGTTCGAAATGACCG
ACCAAGCGACGCCCAACCTGCCATCACGAGATTTCGATTCCACCGCCGCCTTCTATGAAAGGTTGGGCTT
CGGAATCGTTTTCCGGGACGCCGGCTGGATGATCCTCCAGCGCGGGGATCTCATGCTGGAGTTCTTCGCC
CACCCCAACTTGTTTATTGCAGCTTATAATGGTTACAAATAAAGCAATAGCATCACAAATTTCACAAATA
AAGCATTTTTTTCACTGCATTCTAGTTGTGGTTTGTCCAAACTCATCAATGTATCTTATCATGTCTGTAT
ACCGTCGACCTCTAGCTAGAGCTTGGCGTAATCATGGTCATAGCTGTTTCCTGTGTGAAATTGTTATCCG
CTCACAATTCCACACAACATACGAGCCGGAAGCATAAAGTGTAAAGCCTGGGGTGCCTAATGAGTGAGCT
AACTCACATTAATTGCGTTGCGCTCACTGCCCGCTTTCCAGTCGGGAAACCTGTCGTGCCAGCTGCATTA
ATGAATCGGCCAACGCGCGGGGAGAGGCGGTTTGCGTATTGGGCGCTCTTCCGCTTCCTCGCTCACTGAC
TCGCTGCGCTCGGTCGTTCGGCTGCGGCGAGCGGTATCAGCTCACTCAAAGGCGGTAATACGGTTATCCA
CAGAATCAGGGGATAACGCAGGAAAGAACATGTGAGCAAAAGGCCAGCAAAAGGCCAGGAACCGTAAAAA
GGCCGCGTTGCTGGCGTTTTTCCATAGGCTCCGCCCCCCTGACGAGCATCACAAAAATCGACGCTCAAGT
CAGAGGTGGCGAAACCCGACAGGACTATAAAGATACCAGGCGTTTCCCCCTGGAAGCTCCCTCGTGCGCT
CTCCTGTTCCGACCCTGCCGCTTACCGGATACCTGTCCGCCTTTCTCCCTTCGGGAAGCGTGGCGCTTTC
TCATAGCTCACGCTGTAGGTATCTCAGTTCGGTGTAGGTCGTTCGCTCCAAGCTGGGCTGTGTGCACGAA
CCCCCCGTTCAGCCCGACCGCTGCGCCTTATCCGGTAACTATCGTCTTGAGTCCAACCCGGTAAGACACG
ACTTATCGCCACTGGCAGCAGCCACTGGTAACAGGATTAGCAGAGCGAGGTATGTAGGCGGTGCTACAGA
GTTCTTGAAGTGGTGGCCTAACTACGGCTACACTAGAAGAACAGTATTTGGTATCTGCGCTCTGCTGAAG
CCAGTTACCTTCGGAAAAAGAGTTGGTAGCTCTTGATCCGGCAAACAAACCACCGCTGGTAGCGGTGGTT
TTTTTGTTTGCAAGCAGCAGATTACGCGCAGAAAAAAAGGATCTCAAGAAGATCCTTTGATCTTTTCTAC
GGGGTCTGACGCTCAGTGGAACGAAAACTCACGTTAAGGGATTTTGGTCATGAGATTATCAAAAAGGATC
TTCACCTAGATCCTTTTAAATTAAAAATGAAGTTTTAAATCAATCTAAAGTATATATGAGTAAACTTGGT
CTGACAGTTACCAATGCTTAATCAGTGAGGCACCTATCTCAGCGATCTGTCTATTTCGTTCATCCATAGT
TGCCTGACTCCCCGTCGTGTAGATAACTACGATACGGGAGGGCTTACCATCTGGCCCCAGTGCTGCAATG
ATACCGCGAGACCCACGCTCACCGGCTCCAGATTTATCAGCAATAAACCAGCCAGCCGGAAGGGCCGAGC
GCAGAAGTGGTCCTGCAACTTTATCCGCCTCCATCCAGTCTATTAATTGTTGCCGGGAAGCTAGAGTAAG
TAGTTCGCCAGTTAATAGTTTGCGCAACGTTGTTGCCATTGCTACAGGCATCGTGGTGTCACGCTCGTCG
TTTGGTATGGCTTCATTCAGCTCCGGTTCCCAACGATCAAGGCGAGTTACATGATCCCCCATGTTGTGCA
AAAAAGCGGTTAGCTCCTTCGGTCCTCCGATCGTTGTCAGAAGTAAGTTGGCCGCAGTGTTATCACTCAT
GGTTATGGCAGCACTGCATAATTCTCTTACTGTCATGCCATCCGTAAGATGCTTTTCTGTGACTGGTGAG
TACTCAACCAAGTCATTCTGAGAATAGTGTATGCGGCGACCGAGTTGCTCTTGCCCGGCGTCAATACGGG
ATAATACCGCGCCACATAGCAGAACTTTAAAAGTGCTCATCATTGGAAAACGTTCTTCGGGGCGAAAACT
CTCAAGGATCTTACCGCTGTTGAGATCCAGTTCGATGTAACCCACTCGTGCACCCAACTGATCTTCAGCA
TCTTTTACTTTCACCAGCGTTTCTGGGTGAGCAAAAACAGGAAGGCAAAATGCCGCAAAAAAGGGAATAA
GGGCGACACGGAAATGTTGAATACTCATACTCTTCCTTTTTCAATATTATTGAAGCATTTATCAGGGTTA
TTGTCTCATGAGCGGATACATATTTGAATGTATTTAGAAAAATAAACAAATAGGGGTTCCGCGCACATTT
CCCCGAAAAGTGCCACCTGACGTCGACGGATCGGGAGATCTCCCGATCCCCTATGGTGCACTCTCAGTAC
AATCTGCTCTGATGCCGCATAGTTAAGCCAGTATCTGCTCCCTGCTTGTGTGTTGGAGGTCGCTGAGTAG
TGCGCGAGCAAAATTTAAGCTACAACAAGGCAAGGCTTGACCGACAATTGCATGAAGAATCTGCTTAGGG
TTAGGCGTTTTGCGCTGCTTCGCGATGTACGGGCCAGATATACGCGTT
